>Addgene plasmid #57867 | mKO2-Cx43-7 | depositor partial sequence | sequence record 89019 | insert sequence
GACGTCAGATCCGCTAGCGCTACCGGACTCAGATCTCGAGCTCAAGCTTCGAATTCGGCAGCACTTTTCT
TTCATTGGGGGGAAGGCGTGAGGAAAGTACCAAACAGCAGCAGACTTTTAAACTTTAAACAGACAGGTCT
GAGAGCCTGAACTCTCATTTTTCCTTTGACTTCAGCCTCCAAGGAGTTCCACCAACTTTGGCGCGCCGGC
TTCACTTTCATTAAGTGAAAGAGAGGTGCCCAGACATGGGTGACTGGAGTGCCTTGGGGAAGCTTCTGGA
CAAGGTCCAAGCCTACTCCACCGCTGGAGGGAAGGTGTGGCTGTCAGTGCTCTTCATATTCAGAATCCTG
CTCCTGGGGACAGCTGTTGAGTCAGCTTGGGGTGATGAACAGTCTGCCTTTCGCTGTAACACTCAACAAC
CTGGCTGCGAAAACGTCTGCTATGACAAGTCCTTCCCCATCTCTCACGTGCGCTTCTGGGTCCTTCAGAT
CATATTCGTGTCTGTGCCCACACTCCTGTACTTGGCCCATGTGTTCTATGTGATGAGGAAGGAAGAGAAG
CTAAACAAGAAAGAAGAGGAGCTCAAAGTGGCCCAGACTGACGGGGTCAACGTGGAGATGCACCTGAAGC
AGATTGAAATCAAGAAGTTCAAGTACGGGATTGAAGAGCACGGCAAGGTGAAAATGAGGGGCGGCTTGCT
GAGAACCTACATCATCAGCATCCTCTTCAAGTCTGTCTTCGAGGTGGCCTTCCTGCTCATCCAGTGGTAC
ATCTATGGGTTCAGCTTGAGCGCGGTCTACACCTGCAAGAGAGATCCCTGCCCCCACCAGGTAGACTGCT
TCCTCTCACGTCCCACGGAGAAAACCATCTTCATCATCTTCATGCTGGTGGTGTCCTTGGTGTCTCTCGC
TTTGAACATCATTGAGCTCTTCTACGTCTTCTTCAAAGGCGTTAAGGATCGCGTGAAGGGAAGAAGCGAT
CCTTACCACGCCACCACTGGCCCACTGAGCCCATCAAAAGACTGCGGATCTCCAAAATACGCCTACTTCA
ATGGCTGCTCCTCACCAACGGCTCCACTCTCGCCTATGTCTCCTCCTGGGTACAAGCTGGTTACTGGTGA
CAGAAACAATTCCTCGTGCCGCAATTACAACAAGCAAGCTAGCGAGCAAAACTGGGCGAACTACAGCGCA
GAGCAAAATCGCATGGGGCAGGCCGGAAGCACCATCTCCAACTCGCACGCCCAGCCGTTCGATTTCCCCG
ACGACAACCAGAATGCCAAAAAAGTTGCTGCTGGACATGAACTCCAGCCATTAGCCATCGTGGACCAACG
ACCTTCCAGCAGAGCCAGCAGCCGCGCCAGCAGCAGGCCTCGGCCTGATGACCTGGAGATTGCGGATCCA
CCGGTCGCCACCATGGTGAGTGTGATTAAACCAGAGATGAAGATGAGGTACTACATGGACGGCTCCGTCA
ATGGGCATGAGTTCACAATTGAAGGTGAAGGCACAGGCAGACCTTACGAGGGACATCAAGAGATGACACT
ACGCGTCACAATGGCCGAGGGCGGGCCAATGCCTTTCGCGTTTGACTTAGTGTCACACGTGTTCTGTTAC
GGCCACAGAGTATTTACTAAATATCCAGAAGAGATACCAGACTATTTCAAACAAGCATTTCCTGAAGGCC
TGTCATGGGAAAGGTCGTTGGAGTTCGAAGATGGTGGGTCCGCTTCAGTCAGTGCGCATATAAGCCTTAG
AGGAAACACCTTCTACCACAAATCCAAATTTACTGGGGTTAACTTTCCTGCCGATGGTCCTATCATGCAA
AACCAAAGTGTTGATTGGGAGCCATCAACCGAGAAAATTACTGCCAGCGACGGAGTTCTGAAGGGTGATG
TTACGATGTACCTAAAACTTGAAGGAGGCGGCAATCACAAATGCCAAATGAAGACTACTTACAAGGCGGC
AAAAGAGATTCTTGAAATGCCAGGAGACCATTACATCGGCCATCGCCTCGTCAGGAAAACCGAAGGCAAC
ATTACTGAGCAGGTAGAAGATGCAGTAGCTCATAGCTAAGCGGCCGCGACTCTAGATCATAATCAGCCAT
ACCACATTG
