[The description below was written by a language model from this plasmid's Addgene catalogue record.]
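Description:
mKO2-Cx43-7 is a mammalian expression plasmid that produces rat alpha-1 connexin 43 (Cx43) fused to the monomeric orange fluorescent protein mKO2. It is built on an mKO2 fluorescent-protein vector backbone of about 4.75 kb (excluding the insert), is maintained at high copy number in E. coli under kanamycin selection, and carries a neomycin resistance marker so that transfected mammalian cells can be selected with G418. Expression of the fusion is driven by the CMV promoter, a strong constitutive promoter in most mammalian cell lines. The use of an SV40 polyA reverse sequencing primer suggests that the transcript ends at an SV40 polyadenylation signal, although no feature table is provided to confirm this.

Connexin 43 is a gap junction channel subunit. It oligomerises into hemichannels that dock between neighbouring cells and cluster into gap junction plaques. Tagging it with mKO2 therefore gives an orange fluorescent marker for these structures, and the record lists the intended localization as gap junctions, with excitation at 551 nm and emission at 565 nm. The record does not state whether mKO2 sits at the N- or C-terminus of Cx43. The "7" in the name may refer to a linker length, but this is not explained, and the cloning method is listed as unknown. The construct belongs to a collection of fluorescent protein localization fusions and is suited to live- or fixed-cell imaging of gap junction distribution, assembly and trafficking, including multicolour experiments with spectrally distinct markers.
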