Addgene plasmid #57867: mKO2-Cx43-7
Purpose: Localization: Gap Junctions, Excitation: 551, Emission: 565
Depositing lab: Michael Davidson. Depositing organization: Florida State University, Tallahassee. Publication: Improving the photostability of bright monomeric orange and red fluorescent proteins. Shaner NC, Lin MZ, McKeown MR, Steinbach PA, Hazelwood KL, Davidson MW, Tsien RY. Nat Methods. 2008 Jun;5(6):545-51. doi: 10.1038/nmeth.1209. Epub 2008 May 4. PubMed 18454154.
Backbone
  Vector backbone: mKO2
  Backbone size w/o insert (bp): 4750
  Vector type: Mammalian Expression
  Selectable markers: Neomycin (select with G418)
Growth in bacteria
  Bacterial resistance: Kanamycin, 50 μg/mL
  Growth temperature: 37°C
  Growth strain: DH5alpha
  Copy number: High Copy
Gene/Insert
  Gene/Insert name: Cx43 (alt names: Rat Alpha-1 Connexin 43; NM_012567.2)
  Species: R. norvegicus (rat)
  Promoter: CMV
  Tag / fusion protein: mKO2
  Cloning method: Unknown
  Sequencing primers: 5′ CMV-F; 3′ SV40pA-R
Terms and licenses: Academic/Nonprofit Terms; Industry Terms: Not Available to Industry
Depositor comments: R. norvegicus (rat) Alpha-1 Connexin 43. Excitation = 551; Emission = 565
How to cite: mKO2-Cx43-7 was a gift from Michael Davidson (Addgene plasmid # 57867 ; http://n2t.net/addgene:57867 ; RRID:Addgene_57867)
